>Addgene plasmid #220586 | LT3GEPIR-Rb1shRNA3 | addgene full sequence | sequence record 437715 | Addgene NGS Result
AACGACCGAGCGCAGCGAGTCAGTGAGCGAGGAAGCGGAAGAGCGCCCAATACGCAAACCGCCTCTCCCC
GCGCGTTGGCCGATTCATTAATGCAGCTGGCACGACAGGTTTCCCGACTGGAAAGCGGGCAGTGAGCGCA
ACGCAATTAATGTGAGTTAGCTCACTCATTAGGCACCCCAGGCTTTACACTTTATGCTTCCGGCTCGTAT
GTTGTGTGGAATTGTGAGCGGATAACAATTTCACACAGGAAACAGCTATGACCATGATTACGCCAAGCGC
GCAATTAACCCTCACTAAAGGGAACAAAAGCTGGAGCTGCAAGCTTAATGTAGTCTTATGCAATACTCTT
GTAGTCTTGCAACATGGTAACGATGAGTTAGCAACATGCCTTACAAGGAGAGAAAAAGCACCGTGCATGC
CGATTGGTGGAAGTAAGGTGGTACGATCGTGCCTTATTAGGAAGGCAACAGACGGGTCTGACATGGATTG
GACGAACCACTGAATTGCCGCATTGCAGAGATATTGTATTTAAGTGCCTAGCTCGATACATAAACGGGTC
TCTCTGGTTAGACCAGATCTGAGCCTGGGAGCTCTCTGGCTAACTAGGGAACCCACTGCTTAAGCCTCAA
TAAAGCTTGCCTTGAGTGCTTCAAGTAGTGTGTGCCCGTCTGTTGTGTGACTCTGGTAACTAGAGATCCC
TCAGACCCTTTTAGTCAGTGTGGAAAATCTCTAGCAGTGGCGCCCGAACAGGGACTTGAAAGCGAAAGGG
AAACCAGAGGAGCTCTCTCGACGCAGGACTCGGCTTGCTGAAGCGCGCACGGCAAGAGGCGAGGGGCGGC
GACTGGTGAGTACGCCAAAAATTTTGACTAGCGGAGGCTAGAAGGAGAGAGATGGGTGCGAGAGCGTCAG
TATTAAGCGGGGGAGAATTAGATCGCGATGGGAAAAAATTCGGTTAAGGCCAGGGGGAAAGAAAAAATAT
AAATTAAAACATATAGTATGGGCAAGCAGGGAGCTAGAACGATTCGCAGTTAATCCTGGCCTGTTAGAAA
CATCAGAAGGCTGTAGACAAATACTGGGACAGCTACAACCATCCCTTCAGACAGGATCAGAAGAACTTAG
ATCATTATATAATACAGTAGCAACCCTCTATTGTGTGCATCAAAGGATAGAGATAAAAGACACCAAGGAA
GCTTTAGACAAGATAGAGGAAGAGCAAAACAAAAGTAAGACCACCGCACAGCAAGCGGCCGCTGATCTTC
AGACCTGGAGGAGGAGATATGAGGGACAATTGGAGAAGTGAATTATATAAATATAAAGTAGTAAAAATTG
AACCATTAGGAGTAGCACCCACCAAGGCAAAGAGAAGAGTGGTGCAGAGAGAAAAAAGAGCAGTGGGAAT
AGGAGCTTTGTTCCTTGGGTTCTTGGGAGCAGCAGGAAGCACTATGGGCGCAGCGTCAATGACGCTGACG
GTACAGGCCAGACAATTATTGTCTGGTATAGTGCAGCAGCAGAACAATTTGCTGAGGGCTATTGAGGCGC
AACAGCATCTGTTGCAACTCACAGTCTGGGGCATCAAGCAGCTCCAGGCAAGAATCCTGGCTGTGGAAAG
ATACCTAAAGGATCAACAGCTCCTGGGGATTTGGGGTTGCTCTGGAAAACTCATTTGCACCACTGCTGTG
CCTTGGAATGCTAGTTGGAGTAATAAATCTCTGGAACAGATTTGGAATCACACGACCTGGATGGAGTGGG
ACAGAGAAATTAACAATTACACAAGCTTAATACACTCCTTAATTGAAGAATCGCAAAACCAGCAAGAAAA
GAATGAACAAGAATTATTGGAATTAGATAAATGGGCAAGTTTGTGGAATTGGTTTAACATAACAAATTGG
CTGTGGTATATAAAATTATTCATAATGATAGTAGGAGGCTTGGTAGGTTTAAGAATAGTTTTTGCTGTAC
TTTCTATAGTGAATAGAGTTAGGCAGGGATATTCACCATTATCGTTTCAGACCCACCTCCCAACCCCGAG
GGGACCCGACAGGCCCGAAGGAATAGAAGAAGAAGGTGGAGAGAGAGACAGAGACAGATCCATTCGATTA
GTGAACGGATCTCGACGGTATCGGTTAACTTTTAAAAGAAAAGGGGGGATTGGGGGGTACAGTGCAGGGG
AAAGAATAGTAGACATAATAGCAACAGACATACAAACTAAAGAATTACAAAAACAAATTACAAAAATTCA
AAATTTTATCGATTCTAGATTCGAGTTTACTCCCTATCAGTGATAGAGAACGTATGAAGAGTTTACTCCC
TATCAGTGATAGAGAACGTATGCAGACTTTACTCCCTATCAGTGATAGAGAACGTATAAGGAGTTTACTC
CCTATCAGTGATAGAGAACGTATGACCAGTTTACTCCCTATCAGTGATAGAGAACGTATCTACAGTTTAC
TCCCTATCAGTGATAGAGAACGTATATCCAGTTTACTCCCTATCAGTGATAGAGAACGTATAAGCTTTAG
GCGTGTACGGTGGGCGCCTATAAAAGCAGAGCTCGTTTAGTGAACCGTCAGATCGCCTGGAGCAATTCCA
CAACACTTTTGTCTTATACCAACTTTCCGTACCACTTCCTACCCTCGTAAAGTCGAGCTTGCGTTGGATC
CACCATGGTGAGCAAGGGCGAGGAGCTGTTCACCGGGGTGGTGCCCATCCTGGTCGAGCTGGACGGCGAC
GTAAACGGCCACAAGTTCAGCGTGTCTGGCGAGGGCGAGGGCGATGCCACCTACGGCAAGCTGACCCTGA
AGTTCATCTGCACCACCGGCAAGCTGCCCGTGCCCTGGCCCACCCTCGTGACCACCCTGACCTACGGCGT
GCAGTGCTTCAGCCGCTACCCCGACCACATGAAGCAGCACGACTTCTTCAAGTCCGCCATGCCCGAAGGC
TACGTCCAGGAGCGCACCATCTTCTTCAAGGACGACGGCAACTACAAGACCCGCGCCGAGGTGAAGTTCG
AGGGCGACACCCTGGTGAACCGCATCGAGCTGAAGGGCATCGACTTCAAGGAGGACGGCAACATCCTGGG
GCACAAGCTGGAGTACAACTACAACAGCCACAACGTCTATATCATGGCCGACAAGCAGAAGAACGGCATC
AAGGCGAACTTCAAGATCCGCCACAACATCGAGGACGGCAGCGTGCAGCTCGCCGACCACTACCAGCAGA
ACACCCCCATCGGCGACGGCCCCGTGCTGCTGCCCGACAACCACTACCTGAGCACCCAGTCCGCCCTGAG
CAAAGACCCCAACGAGAAGCGCGATCACATGGTCCTGCTGGAGTTCGTGACCGCCGCCGGGATCACTCTC
GGCATGGACGAGCTGTACAAGTAATGACGTACGGCGGCCGCCTCGACTAGGGATAACAGGGTAATTGTTT
GAATGAGGCTTCAGTACTTTACAGAATCGTTGCCTGCACATCTTGGAAACACTTGCTGGGATTACTTCGA
CTTCTTAACCCAACAGAAGGCTCGAGAAGGTATATTGCTGTTGACAGTGAGCGACAGAGATCGTGTATTG
AGATTTAGTGAAGCCACAGATGTAAATCTCAATACACGATCTCTGGTGCCTACTGCCTCGGACTTCAAGG
GGTCTAGAATTCGAGCAATTATCTTGTTTACTAAAACTGAATACCTTGCTATCTCTTTGATACATTTTTA
CAAAGCTGAATTAAAATGGTATAAATTAAATCACTTTTTTCAATTGACGCGTAATTCTACCGGGTAGGGG
AGGCGCTTTTCCCAAGGCAGTCTGGAGCATGCGCTTTAGCAGCCCCGCTGGGCACTTGGCGCTACACAAG
TGGCCTCTGGCCTCGCACACATTCCACATCCACCGGTAGGCGCCAACCGGCTCCGTTCTTTGGTGGCCCC
TTCGCGCCACCTTCTACTCCTCCCCTAGTCAGGAAGTTCCCCCCCGCCCCGCAGCTCGCGTCGTGCAGGA
CGTGACAAATGGAAGTAGCACGTCTCACTAGTCTCGTGCAGATGGACAGCACCGCTGAGCAATGGAAGCG
GGTAGGCCTTTGGGGCAGCGGCCAATAGCAGCTTTGCTCCTTCGCTTTCTGGGCTCAGAGGCTGGGAAGG
GGTGGGTCCGGGGGCGGGCTCAGGGGCGGGCTCAGGGGCGGGGCGGGCGCCCGAAGGTCCTCCGGAGGCC
CGGCATTCTGCACGCTTCAAAAGCGCACGTCTGCCGCGCTGTTCTCCTCTTCCTCATCTCCGGGCCTTTC
GACCTGCAGCCCAAGCTTACCATGACCGAGTACAAGCCCACGGTGCGCCTCGCCACCCGCGACGACGTCC
CCAGGGCCGTACGCACCCTCGCCGCCGCGTTCGCCGACTACCCCGCCACGCGCCACACCGTCGATCCGGA
CCGCCACATCGAGCGGGTCACCGAGCTGCAAGAACTCTTCCTCACGCGCGTCGGGCTCGACATCGGCAAG
GTGTGGGTCGCGGACGACGGCGCCGCGGTGGCGGTCTGGACCACGCCGGAGAGCGTCGAAGCGGGGGCGG
TGTTCGCCGAGATCGGCCCGCGCATGGCCGAGTTGAGCGGTTCCCGGCTGGCCGCGCAGCAACAGATGGA
AGGCCTCCTGGCGCCGCACCGGCCCAAGGAGCCCGCGTGGTTCCTGGCCACCGTCGGCGTCTCGCCCGAC
CACCAGGGCAAGGGTCTGGGCAGCGCCGTCGTGCTCCCCGGAGTGGAGGCGGCCGAGCGCGCCGGGGTGC
CCGCCTTCCTGGAGACCTCCGCGCCCCGCAACCTCCCCTTCTACGAGCGGCTCGGCTTCACCGTCACCGC
CGACGTCGAGGTGCCCGAAGGACCGCGCACCTGGTGCATGACCCGCAAGCCCGGTGCCTGACGCCCGCCC
CACGACCCGCAGCGCCCGACCGAAAGGAGCGCACGACCCCATGCATCCAATTCCGCCCCCCCCCCCTAAC
GTTACTGGCCGAAGCCGCTTGGAATAAGGCCGGTGTGCGTTTGTCTATATGTTATTTTCCACCATATTGC
CGTCTTTTGGCAATGTGAGGGCCCGGAAACCTGGCCCTGTCTTCTTGACGAGCATTCCTAGGGGTCTTTC
CCCTCTCGCCAAAGGAATGCAAGGTCTGTTGAATGTCGTGAAGGAAGCAGTTCCTCTGGAAGCTTCTTGA
AGACAAACAACGTCTGTAGCGACCCTTTGCAGGCAGCGGAACCCCCCACCTGGCGACAGGTGCCTCTGCG
GCCAAAAGCCACGTGTATAAGATACACCTGCAAAGGCGGCACAACCCCAGTGCCACGTTGTGAGTTGGAT
AGTTGTGGAAAGAGTCAAATGGCTCTCCTCAAGCGTATTCAACAAGGGGCTGAAGGATGCCCAGAAGGTA
CCCCATTGTATGGGATCTGATCTGGGGCCTCGGTGCACATGCTTTACATGTGTTTAGTCGAGGTTAAAAA
AACGTCTAGGCCCCCCGAACCACGGGGACGTGGTTTTCCTTTGAAAAACACGATGATAATATGGCCACAA
CCATGAGTAGACTGGACAAGAGCAAAGTCATAAACGGAGCTCTGGAATTACTCAATGGTGTCGGTATCGA
AGGCCTGACGACAAGGAAACTCGCTCAAAAGCTGGGAGTTGAGCAGCCTACCCTGTACTGGCACGTGAAG
AACAAGCGGGCCCTGCTCGATGCCCTGCCAATCGAGATGCTGGACAGGCATCATACCCACTTCTGCCCCC
TGGAAGGCGAGTCATGGCAAGACTTTCTGCGGAACAACGCCAAGTCATACCGCTGTGCTCTCCTCTCACA
TCGCGACGGGGCTAAAGTGCATCTCGGCACCCGCCCAACAGAGAAACAGTACGAAACCCTGGAAAATCAG
CTCGCGTTCCTGTGTCAGCAAGGCTTCTCCCTGGAGAACGCACTGTACGCTCTGTCCGCCGTGGGCCACT
TTACACTGGGCTGCGTATTGGAGGAACAGGAGCATCAAGTAGCAAAAGAGGAAAGAGAGACACCTACCAC
CGATTCTATGCCCCCACTTCTGAGACAAGCAATTGAGCTGTTCGACCGGCAGGGAGCCGAACCTGCCTTC
CTTTTCGGCCTGGAACTAATCATATGTGGCCTGGAGAAACAGCTAAAGTGCGAAAGCGGCGGGCCGACCG
ACGCCCTTGACGATTTTGACTTAGACATGCTCCCAGCCGATGCCCTTGACGACTTTGACCTTGATATGCT
GCCTGCTGACGCTCTTGACGATTTTGACCTTGACATGCTCCCCGGGTAATCCGGACTCGACCTGCAGCCA
AGCTTATCGAAACGCGTCTGGAACAATCAACCTCTGGATTACAAAATTTGTGAAAGATTGACTGGTATTC
TTAACTATGTTGCTCCTTTTACGCTATGTGGATACGCTGCTTTAATGCCTTTGTATCATGCTATTGCTTC
CCGTATGGCTTTCATTTTCTCCTCCTTGTATAAATCCTGGTTGCTGTCTCTTTATGAGGAGTTGTGGCCC
GTTGTCAGGCAACGTGGCGTGGTGTGCACTGTGTTTGCTGACGCAACCCCCACTGGTTGGGGCATTGCCA
CCACCTGTCAGCTCCTTTCCGGGACTTTCGCTTTCCCCCTCCCTATTGCCACGGCGGAACTCATCGCCGC
CTGCCTTGCCCGCTGCTGGACAGGGGCTCGGCTGTTGGGCACTGACAATTCCGTGGTGTTGTCGGGGAAG
CTGACGTCCTTTCCATGGCTGCTCGCCTGTGTTGCCACCTGGATTCTGCGCGGGACGTCCTTCTGCTACG
TCCCTTCGGCCCTCAATCCAGCGGACCTTCCTTCCCGCGGCCTGCTGCCGGCTCTGCGGCCTCTTCCGCG
TCTTCGCCTTCGCCCTCAGACGAGTCGGATCTCCCTTTGGGCCGCCTCCCCGCCTGGAATTAATTCTGCA
GTCGAGACCTAGAAAAACATGGAGCAATCACAAGTAGCAATACAGCAGCTACCAATGCTGATTGTGCCTG
GCTAGAAGCACAAGAGGAGGAGGAGGTGGGTTTTCCAGTCACACCTCAGGTACCTTTAAGACCAATGACT
TACAAGGCAGCTGTAGATCTTAGCCACTTTTTAAAAGAAAAGGGGGGACTGGAAGGGCTAATTCACTCCC
AACGAAGACAAGATCTGCTTTTTGCTTGTACTGGGTCTCTCTGGTTAGACCAGATCTGAGCCTGGGAGCT
CTCTGGCTAACTAGGGAACCCACTGCTTAAGCCTCAATAAAGCTTGCCTTGAGTGCTTCAAGTAGTGTGT
GCCCGTCTGTTGTGTGACTCTGGTAACTAGAGATCCCTCAGACCCTTTTAGTCAGTGTGGAAAATCTCTA
GCAGTAGTAGTTCATGTCATCTTATTATTCAGTATTTATAACTTGCAAAGAAATGAATATCAGAGAGTGA
GAGGAACTTGTTTATTGCAGCTTATAATGGTTACAAATAAAGCAATAGCATCACAAATTTCACAAATAAA
GCATTTTTTTCACTGCATTCTAGTTGTGGTTTGTCCAAACTCATCAATGTATCTTATCATGTCTGGCTCT
AGCTATCCCGCCCCTAACTCCGCCCATCCCGCCCCTAACTCCGCCCAGTTCCGCCCATTCTCCGCCCCAT
GGCTGACTAATTTTTTTTATTTATGCAGAGGCCGAGGCCGCCTCGGCCTCTGAGCTATTCCAGAAGTAGT
GAGGAGGCTTTTTTGGAGGCCTAGGGACGTACCCAATTCGCCCTATAGTGAGTCGTATTACGCGCGCTCA
CTGGCCGTCGTTTTACAACGTCGTGACTGGGAAAACCCTGGCGTTACCCAACTTAATCGCCTTGCAGCAC
ATCCCCCTTTCGCCAGCTGGCGTAATAGCGAAGAGGCCCGCACCGATCGCCCTTCCCAACAGTTGCGCAG
CCTGAATGGCGAATGGG
[124 nt withheld, positions 7928-8051]
C
[91 nt withheld, positions 8053-8143]
A
[49 nt withheld, positions 8145-8193]
CCTTTGACGTTGGAGTCCACGTTCTTT
[37 nt withheld, positions 8221-8257]
ACCCTATCTCGGTCTATTCTTTTGATTTATAAGGGATTTTGCCGATTTCGGCCTATTGGTTAAAAAATGA
GCTGATTTAACAAAAATTTAACGCGAATTTTAACAAAATATTAACGCTTACAATTTAGGTGGCACTTTTC
GGGGAAATGTGCGCGGAACCCCTATTTGTTTATTTTTCTAAATACATTCAAATATGTATCCGCTCATGAG
ACAATAACCCTGATAAATGCTTCAATAATATTGAAAAAGGAAGAGTATGAGTATTCAACATTTCCGTGTC
GCCCTTATTCCCTTTTTTGCGGCATTTTGCCTTCCTGTTTTTGCTCACCCAGAAACGCTGGTGAAAGTAA
AAGATGCTGAAGATCAGTTGGGTGCACGAGTGGGTTACATCGAACTGGATCTCAACAGCGGTAAGATCCT
TGAGAGTTTTCGCCCCGAAGAACGTTTTCCAATGATGAGCACTTTTAAAGTTCTGCTATGTGGCGCGGTA
TTATCCCGTATTGACGCCGGGCAAGAGCAACTCGGTCGCCGCATACACTATTCTCAGAATGACTTGGTTG
AGTACTCACCAGTCACAGAAAAGCATCTTACGGATGGCATGACAGTAAGAGAATTATGCAGTGCTGCCAT
AACCATGAGTGATAACACTGCGGCCAACTTACTTCTGACAACGATCGGAGGACCGAAGGAGCTAACCGCT
TTTTTGCACAACATGGGGGATCATGTAACTCGCCTTGATCGTTGGGAACCGGAGCTGAATGAAGCCATAC
CAAACGACGAGCGTGACACCACGATGCCTGTAGCAATGGCAACAACGTTGCGCAAACTATTAACTGGCGA
ACTACTTACTCTAGCTTCCCGGCAACAATTAATAGACTGGATGGAGGCGGATAAAGTTGCAGGACCACTT
CTGCGCTCGGCCCTTCCGGCTGGCTGGTTTATTGCTGATAAATCTGGAGCCGGTGAGCGTGGGTCTCGCG
GTATCATTGCAGCACTGGGGCCAGATGGTAAGCCCTCCCGTATCGTAGTTATCTACACGACGGGGAGTCA
GGCAACTATGGATGAACGAAATAGACAGATCGCTGAGATAGGTGCCTCACTGATTAAGCATTGGTAACTG
TCAGACCAAGTTTACTCATATATACTTTAGATTGATTTAAAACTTCATTTTTAATTTAAAAGGATCTAGG
TGAAGATCCTTTTTGATAATCTCATGACCAAAATCCCTTAACGTGAGTTTTCGTTCCACTGAGCGTCAGA
CCCCGTAGAAAAGATCAAAGGATCTTCTTGAGATCCTTTTTTTCTGCGCGTAATCTGCTGCTTGCAAACA
AAAAAACCACCGCTACCAGCGGTGGTTTGTTTGCCGGATCAAGAGCTACCAACTCTTTTTCCGAAGGTAA
CTGGCTTCAGCAGAGCGCAGATACCAAATACTGTTCTTCTAGTGTAGCCGTAGTTAGGCCACCACTTCAA
GAACTCTGTAGCACCGCCTACATACCTCGCTCTGCTAATCCTGTTACCAGTGGCTGCTGCCAGTGGCGAT
AAGTCGTGTCTTACCGGGTTGGACTCAAGACGATAGTTACCGGATAAGGCGCAGCGGTCGGGCTGAACGG
GGGGTTCGTGCACACAGCCCAGCTTGGAGCGAACGACCTACACCGAACTGAGATACCTACAGCGTGAGCT
ATGAGAAAGCGCCACGCTTCCCGAAGGGAGAAAGGCGGACAGGTATCCGGTAAGCGGCAGGGTCGGAACA
GGAGAGCGCACGAGGGAGCTTCCAGGGGGAAACGCCTGGTATCTTTATAGTCCTGTCGGGTTTCGCCACC
TCTGACTTGAGCGTCGATTTTTGTGATGCTCGTCAGGGGGGCGGAGCCTATGGAAAAACGCCAGCAACGC
GGCCTTTTTACGGTTCCTGGCCTTTTGCTGGCCTTTTGCTCACATGTTCTTTCCTGCGTTATCCCCTGAT
TCTGTGGATAACCGTATTACCGCCTTTGAGTGAGCTGATACCGCTCGCCGCAGCCG
Features (pLannotate 1.2.2; 32 found; start..end, strand, type, name):
      1..41      +  rep_origin     RSF ori (fragment): Plasmids containing the RSF 1030 origin of replication can be propagated in E. coli cells that contain additional plasmids with compatible origins.
     43..135     +  CDS            lacI (fragment): lac repressor; lacI; The lac repressor binds to the lac operator to inhibit transcription in E. coli. This inhibition can be relieved by adding lactose or isopropyl-β-D-thiogalactopyranoside (IPTG).
    148..169     +  protein_bind   CAP binding site: CAP binding activates transcription in the presence of cAMP. E. coli catabolite activator protein
    184..214     +  promoter       lac promoter: promoter for the E. coli lac operon
    222..238     +  protein_bind   lac operator: The lac repressor binds to the lac operator to inhibit transcription in E. coli. This inhibition can be relieved by adding lactose or isopropyl-β-D-thiogalactopyranoside (IPTG). lac repressor encoded by lacI
    283..301     +  promoter       T3 promoter: promoter for bacteriophage T3 RNA polymerase
    329..555     +  promoter       RSV promoter: Rous sarcoma virus enhancer/promoter
    556..736     +  LTR            5' LTR (truncated): truncated 5' long terminal repeat (LTR) from HIV-1
    783..908     +  misc_feature   HIV-1 Ψ: packaging signal of human immunodeficiency virus type 1
    892..1255    +  CDS            HIV-1 gag (fragment): gag protein from human immunodeficiency virus 1; gag
   1401..1634    +  misc_feature   RRE: The Rev response element (RRE) of HIV-1 allows for Rev-dependent mRNA export from the nucleus to the cytoplasm.
   2011..2111    +  CDS            Rev (fragment): human immunodeficiency virus 1 (HIV-1) Rev protein; rev; enhances nuclear export of unspliced and incompletely spliced viral mRNAs
   2130..2247    +  misc_feature   cPPT/CTS: central polypurine tract and central termination sequence of HIV-1
   2263..2641    +  promoter       TRE3G promoter: 3rd-generation Tet-responsive promoter that can be activated by binding of Tet-On® 3G
   2665..3384    +  CDS            EGFP: the original enhanced GFP (Yang et al., 1996) mammalian codon-optimized
   3620..3747    +  ncRNA          3' miR-30a: sequence downstream of the 71-nt precursor of the human miR-30a microRNA (Zeng et al., 2002) miRNA
   3772..4271    +  promoter       PGK promoter: mouse phosphoglycerate kinase 1 promoter
   4292..4891    +  CDS            PuroR: puromycin N-acetyltransferase; pac from Streptomyces alboniger; confers resistance to puromycin
   5057..5519    +  misc_feature   IRES: internal ribosome entry site (IRES) of the encephalomyocarditis virus (EMCV)
   5542..6230    +  CDS            rtTA3 (fragment): reverse tetracycline transactivator 3 activates expression from Tet-responsive promoters in the presence of doxycycline
   6160..6270    +  CDS            VP48: 3 tandem repeats of the minimal activation domain of herpes simplex virus VP16 (Cheng et al., 2013)
   6325..6913    +  misc_feature   WPRE: woodchuck hepatitis virus posttranscriptional regulatory element
   6930..7118    +  CDS            nef (fragment): NEF_HV1Z2 - Experimental evidence at protein level: Swiss-Prot protein existence level 1. Extracellular Nef protein targets CD4(+) T-lymphocytes for apoptosis by interacting with CXCR4 surface receptors. From Human immunodeficiency virus type 1 group M subtype D (isolate Z2/CDC-Z34) (HIV-1).
   7120..7353    +  LTR            3' LTR (ΔU3): self-inactivating 3' long terminal repeat (LTR) from HIV-1
   7425..7546    +  polyA_signal   SV40 poly(A) signal: SV40 polyadenylation signal
   7586..7721    +  rep_origin     SV40 ori: SV40 origin of replication
   7742..7760    -  promoter       T7 promoter: promoter for bacteriophage T7 RNA polymerase
   7768..7923    +  CDS            lacZα (fragment): LacZα fragment of β-galactosidase; lacZ fragment
   7928..8356    +  rep_origin     f1 ori (sequence partly withheld): f1 bacteriophage origin of replication; arrow indicates direction of (+) strand synthesis
   8409..8513    +  promoter       AmpR promoter: bla
   8514..9374    +  CDS            AmpR: β-lactamase; bla; confers resistance to ampicillin, carbenicillin, and related antibiotics
   9545..10133   +  rep_origin     ori: high-copy-number ColE1/pMB1/pBR322/pUC origin of replication
