[The description below was written by a language model from this plasmid's Addgene catalogue record and pLannotate feature annotations shown in this document.]
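Description:
LT3GEPIR-Rb1shRNA3 is a self-inactivating HIV-1-based lentiviral plasmid built on the LT3GEPIR backbone, an all-in-one Tet-On system for doxycycline-inducible shRNA expression, here carrying an shRNA against human RB1. In bacteria it is maintained as a high-copy plasmid through a ColE1/pUC-type origin with ampicillin selection (AmpR); an f1 origin and an SV40 origin are also present in the backbone. The viral portion has an RSV promoter driving a truncated 5' LTR, followed by the Ψ packaging signal, RRE and cPPT/CTS, and it ends with a WPRE and a ΔU3 3' LTR. This arrangement allows the genome to be packaged when helper functions are supplied in trans and leaves the integrated provirus without LTR promoter activity.

The payload consists of two transcription units. The first uses the TRE3G promoter to express EGFP, with the shRNA embedded downstream in a microRNA context. The feature table annotates 3' miR-30a flanking sequence just after the gap following EGFP, and the 125 bp Rb1 shRNA3 insert was cloned between retained XhoI and EcoRI sites. EGFP and the shRNA therefore arise from the same induced transcript, so green fluorescence reports knockdown-cassette expression. The second unit uses the constitutive mouse PGK promoter to express puromycin N-acetyltransferase, followed by an EMCV IRES and the reverse tetracycline transactivator rtTA3. Transduced cells can thus be selected with puromycin while producing the transactivator that switches on TRE3G in the presence of doxycycline. The stated purpose is inducible knockdown of Rb1 expression, and the associated publication concerns CDK4/6 inhibitor therapy in desmoplastic small round cell tumors.
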