Addgene plasmid #220586: LT3GEPIR-Rb1shRNA3
Purpose: To inducibly knockdown Rb1 expression
Depositing lab: Sean Lee. Depositing organization: Tulane University. Publication: Comprehensive Transcriptomic Analysis of EWSR1::WT1 Targets Identifies CDK4/6 Inhibitors as an Effective Therapy for Desmoplastic Small Round Cell Tumors. Magrath JW, Sampath SS, Flinchum DA, Hartono AB, Goldberg IN, Boehling JR, Savkovic SD, Lee SB. Cancer Res. 2024 May 2;84(9):1426-1442. doi: 10.1158/0008-5472.CAN-23-3334. PubMed 38588409.
Backbone
  Vector backbone: LT3GEPIR
  Backbone manufacturer: Dr. Johannes Zuber
  Vector type: Lentiviral
  Selectable markers: Puromycin
Growth in bacteria
  Bacterial resistance: Ampicillin, 100 μg/mL
  Growth temperature: 37°C
  Growth strain: NEB Stable
  Copy number: High Copy
Gene/Insert
  Gene/Insert name: Rb1 shRNA3
  gRNA/shRNA sequence: CAGAGATCGTGTATTGAGATT
  Species: H. sapiens (human)
  Insert size (bp): 125
  Entrez Gene: RB1 (a.k.a. OSRC, PPP1R130, RB, p105-Rb, p110-RB1, pRb, pp110)
  Promoter: TRE3G (TetOP) promoter
  Cloning method: Restriction Enzyme; 5′ cloning site XhoI (not destroyed); 3′ cloning site EcoRI (not destroyed)
  Sequencing primers: 5′ TGTTTGAATGAGGCTTCAGTAC; 3′ CAGCGGGGCTGCTAAAGCGCATGC
Terms and licenses: Academic/Nonprofit Terms; Industry Terms: Not Available to Industry
How to cite: LT3GEPIR-Rb1shRNA3 was a gift from Sean Lee (Addgene plasmid # 220586 ; http://n2t.net/addgene:220586 ; RRID:Addgene_220586)
